Addgene plasmid #58185: 4MT-D2-CPV
Purpose: (Empty Backbone) Localization: Mitochondria Ca Biosensor, Excitation: 433 / 515 , Emission: 475 / 528
Depositing lab: Michael Davidson.
Backbone
  Vector backbone: Unknown
  Vector type: Mammalian Expression
  Selectable markers: Neomycin (select with G418)
  Tag / fusion protein: ECFP; Venus
Growth in bacteria
  Bacterial resistance: Ampicillin
  Growth temperature: 37°C
  Growth strain: DH5alpha
  Copy number: High Copy
Gene/Insert
  Gene/Insert name: None
  Tag / fusion protein: ECFP; Venus
Terms and licenses: Academic/Nonprofit Terms; Industry Terms: Not Available to Industry
Depositor comments: ECFP/Venus mitochondrial-targeted calcium biosensor. Excitation = 433 / 515 ; Emission = 475 / 528
How to cite: 4MT-D2-CPV was a gift from Michael Davidson (Addgene plasmid # 58185)
