[The description below was written by a language model from this plasmid's Addgene catalogue record.]
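Description:
4MT-D2-CPV is a mammalian expression plasmid encoding a mitochondria-targeted, genetically encoded calcium biosensor built from the fluorescent proteins ECFP and Venus. It is catalogued as an "empty backbone" with no separately named insert, so the sensor cassette itself is the functional payload. The backbone is listed as unknown. The record does not state the promoter driving expression, the origin of replication or the polyadenylation signal, and no feature table is available to fill in these details. In bacteria the plasmid is maintained at high copy number under ampicillin selection. A neomycin resistance marker allows G418 selection of stably transfected mammalian cells.

The two sets of spectral values (excitation 433 / emission 475 nm, and excitation 515 / emission 528 nm) correspond to ECFP and Venus respectively. This pairing is the classic cyan/yellow donor–acceptor arrangement used in FRET-based ratiometric sensors. In such designs a calcium-responsive element between the two fluorophores changes conformation on binding Ca2+, which alters energy transfer from the cyan donor to the yellow acceptor, and the change is read out as a shift in the emission ratio. The name suggests a cameleon-type "D2" sensor with a circularly permuted Venus ("CPV") acceptor and a repeated mitochondrial targeting signal ("4MT"), but the record does not spell out these components, so this reading is an inference from the name only. The stated localisation is mitochondria, and the construct is intended for live-cell imaging of mitochondrial calcium dynamics in transfected mammalian cells.
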