>Addgene plasmid #58185 | 4MT-D2-CPV | addgene partial sequence | sequence record 147785 | mVenus-R 5'-cgaagcactgcaggccgtagc-3'
GCAGGGCACGGGCAGCTTGCCGGTGGTGCAGATGAACTTCAGGGTCAGCTTGCCGTAGGTGGCATCGCCC
TCGCCCTCGCCGGACACGCTGAACTTGTGGCCGTTTACGTCGCCGTCCAGCTCGACCAGGATGGGCACCA
CCCCGGTGAACAGCTCCTCGCCCTTGCTCACCATGAGCTCCAGTGCCCCGGAGCTGGAGATCTTCTTCAG
TCTTCCTATTATTCGGACAGCATGGCCTGTTTTCTGCCAGCGCCTCTTCCCCCCCTTTGCTGTCATCATT
TGTACAAACTCTTCATAGTTTACTTGGCCATCACCATCGATATCTGCTTCCCTTATCATTTCATCAACTT
CTTCATCTGTTAACTTCTCCCCGAGGTTTGTCATGACGTGACGTAATTCAGCAGCGCTGATGTAGCCGTT
CCCATCCTTGTCAAAAACACGGAATGCTTCTCGGATTTCCTCTTCGCTGTCTGTGTCCTTCATTTTTCTA
GCCAGCATAGTAAGAAGTTCAGGAAAGTAAATCGTTCCATTGCCATCAGCATCGACTTCATTGATCATAT
CCTGCAATTCTGCTTCCGTTGGGTTTTGTCCAAGCGACCTCATAACGGTGCCAAGTTCCTTTGTGGTGAT
GGTGCCGTCCCCATCCTTGTCGAATAATGAGAAGGCTTCTTTGAACTCTGCAATCTGCTCTTCTGTCAGT
TGGTCATGCATGCGGGCGGCGGTCACGAACTCCAGCAGGACCATGTGATCGCGCTTCTCGTTGGGGTCTT
TGCTCAGGGCGGACTGGGTGCTCAGGTAGTGGTTGTCGGGCAGCAGCACGGGGCCGTCGCCGATGGG
